Addgene plasmid #219366: SFFV-FOXC2-Brd 463
Purpose: Transcription factor FOXC2 with a specific barcode assigned.
Depositing lab: Filipe Pereira. Depositing organization: Center for Neuroscience and Cell Biology, University of Coimbra. Publication: A combinatorial transcription factor screening platform for immune cell reprogramming. Kurochkin I, Altman AR, Caiado I, Pertiga-Cabral D, Halitzki E, Minaeva M, Zimmermannova O, Henriques-Oliveira L, Klein D, Nair M, Oliveira D, Cajal LR, Knittel R, Feick C, Ringner M, Martin M, Cirovic B, Pires CF, Rosa FF, Sitnicka E, Theis FJ, Pereira CF. Cell Syst. 2026 Jan 21;17(1):101457. doi: 10.1016/j.cels.2025.101457. Epub 2026 Jan 14. PubMed 41539305.
Backbone
  Vector backbone: SFFV-MCS
  Backbone size w/o insert (bp): 6638
  Vector type: Lentiviral
Growth in bacteria
  Bacterial resistance: Ampicillin, 100 μg/mL
  Growth temperature: 37°C
  Growth strain: NEB Stable
  Copy number: High Copy
Gene/Insert
  Gene/Insert name: FOXC2
  Species: H. sapiens (human)
  Insert size (bp): 1506
  Entrez Gene: FOXC2 (a.k.a. FKHL14, LD, MFH-1, MFH1)
  Promoter: The spleen focus-forming virus (SFFV) promoter
  Cloning method: Restriction Enzyme; 5′ cloning site Bsp119I (not destroyed); 3′ cloning site BstHI (not destroyed)
Terms and licenses: Academic/Nonprofit Terms; Industry Terms: Not Available to Industry
Depositor comments: Barcode sequence cloned into XbaI restriction site. Design of plasmid is as follows: SFFV-[TF sequence]-WPRE-[Barcode sequence].
How to cite: SFFV-FOXC2-Brd 463 was a gift from Filipe Pereira (Addgene plasmid # 219366 ; http://n2t.net/addgene:219366 ; RRID:Addgene_219366)
