[The description below was written by a language model from this plasmid's Addgene catalogue record and pLannotate feature annotations shown in this document.]
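Description:
SFFV-FOXC2-Brd 463 is a third-generation-style, self-inactivating HIV-1 lentiviral transfer plasmid built on the SFFV-MCS backbone and carrying the human transcription factor FOXC2 together with a construct-specific DNA barcode. In bacteria it is maintained through a high-copy ColE1/pUC origin and selected with ampicillin via the β-lactamase gene. An f1 origin and remnants of a pBluescript-type cloning region (lac promoter/operator, lacZα fragment, T3 and T7 promoters) are also annotated. No mammalian selection marker or fluorescent reporter appears in the feature table.

The viral cassette begins with an RSV promoter fused to a truncated 5' LTR, which drives Tat-independent production of genomic RNA in packaging cells. This is followed by the Ψ packaging signal with a partial gag sequence, the Rev response element for nuclear export of unspliced RNA, and the cPPT/CTS, which aids nuclear import of the reverse-transcribed genome. The internal spleen focus-forming virus promoter, which is strongly active in haematopoietic cells, drives the roughly 1.5 kb FOXC2 open reading frame, cloned between flanking restriction sites. A WPRE downstream enhances transcript stability and expression. According to the depositor, the barcode sits after the WPRE at an XbaI site, although it is not annotated as a separate feature. That position places it upstream of the ΔU3 3' LTR and so within the expressed transcript. An SV40 polyadenylation signal and SV40 origin lie outside the LTRs.

The plasmid belongs to a barcoded transcription factor collection designed for combinatorial screening in immune cell reprogramming, where the barcode lets the delivered factor be identified in transduced cells.
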