Features (pLannotate 1.2.2; 29 found; start..end, strand, type, name):
     94..112     -  promoter       T7 promoter: promoter for bacteriophage T7 RNA polymerase
    120..275     +  CDS            lacZα (fragment): LacZα fragment of β-galactosidase; lacZ fragment
    280..708     +  rep_origin     f1 ori (sequence partly withheld): f1 bacteriophage origin of replication; arrow indicates direction of (+) strand synthesis
    761..865     +  promoter       AmpR promoter: bla
    866..1726    +  CDS            AmpR: β-lactamase; bla; confers resistance to ampicillin, carbenicillin, and related antibiotics
   1897..2485    +  rep_origin     ori: high-copy-number ColE1/pMB1/pBR322/pUC origin of replication
   2668..2760    +  CDS            lacI (fragment): lac repressor; lacI; The lac repressor binds to the lac operator to inhibit transcription in E. coli. This inhibition can be relieved by adding lactose or isopropyl-β-D-thiogalactopyranoside (IPTG).
   2773..2794    +  protein_bind   CAP binding site: CAP binding activates transcription in the presence of cAMP. E. coli catabolite activator protein
   2809..2839    +  promoter       lac promoter: promoter for the E. coli lac operon
   2847..2863    +  protein_bind   lac operator: The lac repressor binds to the lac operator to inhibit transcription in E. coli. This inhibition can be relieved by adding lactose or isopropyl-β-D-thiogalactopyranoside (IPTG). lac repressor encoded by lacI
   2908..2926    +  promoter       T3 promoter: promoter for bacteriophage T3 RNA polymerase
   2954..3180    +  promoter       RSV promoter: Rous sarcoma virus enhancer/promoter
   3181..3361    +  LTR            5' LTR (truncated): truncated 5' long terminal repeat (LTR) from HIV-1
   3408..3533    +  misc_feature   HIV-1 Ψ: packaging signal of human immunodeficiency virus type 1
   3517..3880    +  CDS            HIV-1 gag (fragment): gag protein from human immunodeficiency virus 1; gag
   4026..4259    +  misc_feature   RRE: The Rev response element (RRE) of HIV-1 allows for Rev-dependent mRNA export from the nucleus to the cytoplasm.
   4636..4736    +  CDS            Rev (fragment): human immunodeficiency virus 1 (HIV-1) Rev protein; rev; enhances nuclear export of unspliced and incompletely spliced viral mRNAs
   4755..4872    +  misc_feature   cPPT/CTS: central polypurine tract and central termination sequence of HIV-1
   4906..5307    +  promoter       SFFV promoter: spleen focus-forming virus long terminal repeat (LTR) promoter
   5317..5340    +  misc_feature   MCS (fragment): pBluescript multiple cloning site
   5365..6867    +  CDS            FOXC2: FOXC2_HUMAN - Also known as FKHL14, MFH1. Experimental evidence at protein level: Swiss-Prot protein existence level 1. Transcriptional activator. Might be involved in the formation of special mesenchymal tissues. From Homo sapiens (Human).
   6878..6903    +  misc_feature   MCS (fragment): pBluescript multiple cloning site
   6903..6962    +  CDS            S (fragment): HBSAG_WHV6 - Experimental evidence at transcript level: Swiss-Prot protein existence level 2. The middle envelope protein plays an important role in the budding of the virion. It is involved in the induction of budding in a nucleocapsid independent way. In this process the majority of envelope proteins bud to form subviral lipoprotein particles of 22 nm of diameter that do not contain a nucleocapsid (By similarity). From Woodchuck hepatitis B virus (isolate w64/pWS23) (WHV).
   7094..7497    +  misc_feature   WPRE: woodchuck hepatitis virus posttranscriptional regulatory element
   7555..7614    +  CDS            nef (fragment): NEF_HV1Z2 - Experimental evidence at protein level: Swiss-Prot protein existence level 1. Extracellular Nef protein targets CD4(+) T-lymphocytes for apoptosis by interacting with CXCR4 surface receptors. From Human immunodeficiency virus type 1 group M subtype D (isolate Z2/CDC-Z34) (HIV-1).
   7616..7849    +  LTR            3' LTR (ΔU3): self-inactivating 3' long terminal repeat (LTR) from HIV-1
   7921..8042    +  polyA_signal   SV40 poly(A) signal: SV40 polyadenylation signal
   8061..8082    +  rep_origin     SV40 ori (fragment): SV40 origin of replication
   8082..73      +  rep_origin     SV40 ori (across the origin): SV40 origin of replication
>Addgene plasmid #219366 | SFFV-FOXC2-Brd 463 | addgene full sequence | sequence record 473181 | Addgene NGS Result
ATTTATGCAGAGGCCGAGGCCGCCTCGGCCTCTGAGCTATTCCAGAAGTAGTGAGGAGGCTTTTTTGGAG
GCCTAGGGACGTACCCAATTCGCCCTATAGTGAGTCGTATTACGCGCGCTCACTGGCCGTCGTTTTACAA
CGTCGTGACTGGGAAAACCCTGGCGTTACCCAACTTAATCGCCTTGCAGCACATCCCCCTTTCGCCAGCT
GGCGTAATAGCGAAGAGGCCCGCACCGATCGCCCTTCCCAACAGTTGCGCAGCCTGAATGGCGAATGGG
[124 nt withheld, positions 280-403]
C
[91 nt withheld, positions 405-495]
A
[49 nt withheld, positions 497-545]
CCTTTGACGTTGGAGTCCACGTTCTTT
[37 nt withheld, positions 573-609]
ACCCTATCTCGGTCTATTCTTTTGATTTATAAGGGATTTTGCCGATTTCGGCCTATTGGTTAAAAAATGA
GCTGATTTAACAAAAATTTAACGCGAATTTTAACAAAATATTAACGCTTACAATTTAGGTGGCACTTTTC
GGGGAAATGTGCGCGGAACCCCTATTTGTTTATTTTTCTAAATACATTCAAATATGTATCCGCTCATGAG
ACAATAACCCTGATAAATGCTTCAATAATATTGAAAAAGGAAGAGTATGAGTATTCAACATTTCCGTGTC
GCCCTTATTCCCTTTTTTGCGGCATTTTGCCTTCCTGTTTTTGCTCACCCAGAAACGCTGGTGAAAGTAA
AAGATGCTGAAGATCAGTTGGGTGCACGAGTGGGTTACATCGAACTGGATCTCAACAGCGGTAAGATCCT
TGAGAGTTTTCGCCCCGAAGAACGTTTTCCAATGATGAGCACTTTTAAAGTTCTGCTATGTGGCGCGGTA
TTATCCCGTATTGACGCCGGGCAAGAGCAACTCGGTCGCCGCATACACTATTCTCAGAATGACTTGGTTG
AGTACTCACCAGTCACAGAAAAGCATCTTACGGATGGCATGACAGTAAGAGAATTATGCAGTGCTGCCAT
AACCATGAGTGATAACACTGCGGCCAACTTACTTCTGACAACGATCGGAGGACCGAAGGAGCTAACCGCT
TTTTTGCACAACATGGGGGATCATGTAACTCGCCTTGATCGTTGGGAACCGGAGCTGAATGAAGCCATAC
CAAACGACGAGCGTGACACCACGATGCCTGTAGCAATGGCAACAACGTTGCGCAAACTATTAACTGGCGA
ACTACTTACTCTAGCTTCCCGGCAACAATTAATAGACTGGATGGAGGCGGATAAAGTTGCAGGACCACTT
CTGCGCTCGGCCCTTCCGGCTGGCTGGTTTATTGCTGATAAATCTGGAGCCGGTGAGCGTGGGTCTCGCG
GTATCATTGCAGCACTGGGGCCAGATGGTAAGCCCTCCCGTATCGTAGTTATCTACACGACGGGGAGTCA
GGCAACTATGGATGAACGAAATAGACAGATCGCTGAGATAGGTGCCTCACTGATTAAGCATTGGTAACTG
TCAGACCAAGTTTACTCATATATACTTTAGATTGATTTAAAACTTCATTTTTAATTTAAAAGGATCTAGG
TGAAGATCCTTTTTGATAATCTCATGACCAAAATCCCTTAACGTGAGTTTTCGTTCCACTGAGCGTCAGA
CCCCGTAGAAAAGATCAAAGGATCTTCTTGAGATCCTTTTTTTCTGCGCGTAATCTGCTGCTTGCAAACA
AAAAAACCACCGCTACCAGCGGTGGTTTGTTTGCCGGATCAAGAGCTACCAACTCTTTTTCCGAAGGTAA
CTGGCTTCAGCAGAGCGCAGATACCAAATACTGTTCTTCTAGTGTAGCCGTAGTTAGGCCACCACTTCAA
GAACTCTGTAGCACCGCCTACATACCTCGCTCTGCTAATCCTGTTACCAGTGGCTGCTGCCAGTGGCGAT
AAGTCGTGTCTTACCGGGTTGGACTCAAGACGATAGTTACCGGATAAGGCGCAGCGGTCGGGCTGAACGG
GGGGTTCGTGCACACAGCCCAGCTTGGAGCGAACGACCTACACCGAACTGAGATACCTACAGCGTGAGCT
ATGAGAAAGCGCCACGCTTCCCGAAGGGAGAAAGGCGGACAGGTATCCGGTAAGCGGCAGGGTCGGAACA
GGAGAGCGCACGAGGGAGCTTCCAGGGGGAAACGCCTGGTATCTTTATAGTCCTGTCGGGTTTCGCCACC
TCTGACTTGAGCGTCGATTTTTGTGATGCTCGTCAGGGGGGCGGAGCCTATGGAAAAACGCCAGCAACGC
GGCCTTTTTACGGTTCCTGGCCTTTTGCTGGCCTTTTGCTCACATGTTCTTTCCTGCGTTATCCCCTGAT
TCTGTGGATAACCGTATTACCGCCTTTGAGTGAGCTGATACCGCTCGCCGCAGCCGAACGACCGAGCGCA
GCGAGTCAGTGAGCGAGGAAGCGGAAGAGCGCCCAATACGCAAACCGCCTCTCCCCGCGCGTTGGCCGAT
TCATTAATGCAGCTGGCACGACAGGTTTCCCGACTGGAAAGCGGGCAGTGAGCGCAACGCAATTAATGTG
AGTTAGCTCACTCATTAGGCACCCCAGGCTTTACACTTTATGCTTCCGGCTCGTATGTTGTGTGGAATTG
TGAGCGGATAACAATTTCACACAGGAAACAGCTATGACCATGATTACGCCAAGCGCGCAATTAACCCTCA
CTAAAGGGAACAAAAGCTGGAGCTGCAAGCTTAATGTAGTCTTATGCAATACTCTTGTAGTCTTGCAACA
TGGTAACGATGAGTTAGCAACATGCCTTACAAGGAGAGAAAAAGCACCGTGCATGCCGATTGGTGGAAGT
AAGGTGGTACGATCGTGCCTTATTAGGAAGGCAACAGACGGGTCTGACATGGATTGGACGAACCACTGAA
TTGCCGCATTGCAGAGATATTGTATTTAAGTGCCTAGCTCGATACATAAACGGGTCTCTCTGGTTAGACC
AGATCTGAGCCTGGGAGCTCTCTGGCTAACTAGGGAACCCACTGCTTAAGCCTCAATAAAGCTTGCCTTG
AGTGCTTCAAGTAGTGTGTGCCCGTCTGTTGTGTGACTCTGGTAACTAGAGATCCCTCAGACCCTTTTAG
TCAGTGTGGAAAATCTCTAGCAGTGGCGCCCGAACAGGGACTTGAAAGCGAAAGGGAAACCAGAGGAGCT
CTCTCGACGCAGGACTCGGCTTGCTGAAGCGCGCACGGCAAGAGGCGAGGGGCGGCGACTGGTGAGTACG
CCAAAAATTTTGACTAGCGGAGGCTAGAAGGAGAGAGATGGGTGCGAGAGCGTCAGTATTAAGCGGGGGA
GAATTAGATCGCGATGGGAAAAAATTCGGTTAAGGCCAGGGGGAAAGAAAAAATATAAATTAAAACATAT
AGTATGGGCAAGCAGGGAGCTAGAACGATTCGCAGTTAATCCTGGCCTGTTAGAAACATCAGAAGGCTGT
AGACAAATACTGGGACAGCTACAACCATCCCTTCAGACAGGATCAGAAGAACTTAGATCATTATATAATA
CAGTAGCAACCCTCTATTGTGTGCATCAAAGGATAGAGATAAAAGACACCAAGGAAGCTTTAGACAAGAT
AGAGGAAGAGCAAAACAAAAGTAAGACCACCGCACAGCAAGCGGCCGCTGATCTTCAGACCTGGAGGAGG
AGATATGAGGGACAATTGGAGAAGTGAATTATATAAATATAAAGTAGTAAAAATTGAACCATTAGGAGTA
GCACCCACCAAGGCAAAGAGAAGAGTGGTGCAGAGAGAAAAAAGAGCAGTGGGAATAGGAGCTTTGTTCC
TTGGGTTCTTGGGAGCAGCAGGAAGCACTATGGGCGCAGCGTCAATGACGCTGACGGTACAGGCCAGACA
ATTATTGTCTGGTATAGTGCAGCAGCAGAACAATTTGCTGAGGGCTATTGAGGCGCAACAGCATCTGTTG
CAACTCACAGTCTGGGGCATCAAGCAGCTCCAGGCAAGAATCCTGGCTGTGGAAAGATACCTAAAGGATC
AACAGCTCCTGGGGATTTGGGGTTGCTCTGGAAAACTCATTTGCACCACTGCTGTGCCTTGGAATGCTAG
TTGGAGTAATAAATCTCTGGAACAGATTTGGAATCACACGACCTGGATGGAGTGGGACAGAGAAATTAAC
AATTACACAAGCTTAATACACTCCTTAATTGAAGAATCGCAAAACCAGCAAGAAAAGAATGAACAAGAAT
TATTGGAATTAGATAAATGGGCAAGTTTGTGGAATTGGTTTAACATAACAAATTGGCTGTGGTATATAAA
ATTATTCATAATGATAGTAGGAGGCTTGGTAGGTTTAAGAATAGTTTTTGCTGTACTTTCTATAGTGAAT
AGAGTTAGGCAGGGATATTCACCATTATCGTTTCAGACCCACCTCCCAACCCCGAGGGGACCCGACAGGC
CCGAAGGAATAGAAGAAGAAGGTGGAGAGAGAGACAGAGACAGATCCATTCGATTAGTGAACGGATCTCG
ACGGTATCGGTTAACTTTTAAAAGAAAAGGGGGGATTGGGGGGTACAGTGCAGGGGAAAGAATAGTAGAC
ATAATAGCAACAGACATACAAACTAAAGAATTACAAAAACAAATTACAAAAATTCAAAATTTTATCGATC
ACGAGACTAGCCTCGAGCTGGCTGCAGTAACGCCATTTTGCAAGGCATGGAAAAATACCAAACCAAGAAT
AGAGAAGTTCAGATCAAGGGCGGGTACATGAAAATAGCTAACGTTGGGCCAAACAGGATATCTGCGGTGA
GCAGTTTCGGCCCCGGCCCGGGGCCAAGAACAGATGGTCACCGCAGTTTCGGCCCCGGCCCGAGGCCAAG
AACAGATGGTCCCCAGATATGGCCCAACCCTCAGCAGTTTCTTAAGACCCATCAGATGTTTCCAGGCTCC
CCCAAGGACCTGAAATGACCCTGCGCCTTATTTGAATTAACCAATCAGCCTGCTTCTCGCTTCTGTTCGC
GCGCTTCTGCTTCCCGAGCTCTATAAAAGAGCTCACAACCCCTCACTCGGCGCGCCAGTCCTCCGACAGA
CTGAGTCGGCCGGTCGAATCAAGCTTATCGATACCGTCGACGGATCCGCTAGCCCGCGGTTCGAAATGCA
AGCAAGATATAGCGTCAGCGATCCTAATGCTCTCGGTGTTGTTCCATATTTGTCTGAACAAAACTATTAT
AGAGCCGCAGGGTCCTATGGCGGTATGGCATCTCCTATGGGAGTGTACTCAGGGCATCCAGAACAATATT
CAGCAGGCATGGGGAGATCTTATGCTCCCTATCATCATCATCAACCTGCCGCTCCCAAAGATCTTGTAAA
ACCCCCTTATTCTTATATCGCCTTAATTACAATGGCAATACAAAATGCCCCCGAAAAGAAAATAACTCTG
AATGGGATTTATCAATTCATAATGGACCGGTTTCCATTCTACAGGGAAAATAAACAAGGGTGGCAAAATT
CAATTCGGCATAATCTGAGCCTGAATGAATGTTTTGTGAAAGTTCCTAGAGATGATAAGAAACCGGGGAA
AGGAAGCTATTGGACTCTCGATCCCGATAGTTATAATATGTTTGAAAATGGGTCTTTCTTGAGGAGACGC
CGCAGGTTTAAGAAGAAAGATGTCTCTAAAGAGAAAGAAGAAAGGGCTCATCTTAAAGAACCCCCACCAG
CTGCAAGCAAAGGAGCACCCGCTACACCTCATCTGGCTGATGCACCAAAAGAAGCAGAAAAGAAAGTTGT
CATTAAATCCGAAGCAGCCAGTCCTGCCTTGCCTGTGATAACAAAAGTCGAAACTCTTAGTCCAGAATCC
GCACTCCAAGGTTCACCCCGGTCTGCAGCGAGTACCCCAGCTGGTAGCCCAGATGGGAGTTTGCCCGAAC
ATCATGCTGCTGCTCCAAATGGCCTGCCCGGATTTTCAGTTGAAAATATAATGACTCTTCGGACAAGCCC
ACCAGGCGGGGAATTATCTCCTGGAGCTGGCCGTGCTGGACTCGTCGTTCCACCCCTCGCTTTGCCATAT
GCTGCAGCCCCACCTGCTGCATATGGTCAACCTTGTGCCCAAGGTTTAGAAGCAGGTGCAGCTGGTGGAT
ATCAATGTTCTATGAGAGCTATGAGTTTATATACAGGCGCTGAAAGGCCAGCTCATATGTGTGTGCCCCC
TGCGTTGGATGAAGCACTTTCTGATCATCCATCCGGACCTACCTCTCCTTTGTCTGCACTGAATTTAGCA
GCAGGGCAAGAAGGGGCCTTAGCAGCAACTGGGCATCATCATCAACATCATGGACATCATCATCCACAAG
CTCCTCCTCCTCCTCCAGCCCCGCAACCGCAACCCACGCCCCAACCTGGAGCGGCGGCAGCACAAGCAGC
TAGTTGGTACCTTAATCATTCCGGCGATCTTAATCATCTGCCAGGGCATACTTTTGCCGCGCAACAACAG
ACCTTTCCTAATGTCCGAGAAATGTTTAATTCACATAGGCTCGGCATCGAAAATAGTACGCTGGGCGAAT
CACAAGTCAGCGGGAACGCTTCATGTCAACTTCCTTATCGTAGCACCCCACCCCTGTACAGGCATGCTGC
GCCATATAGTTATGATTGTACAAAGTATTAAACCGGTCGGATCCCCCGGGCTGCAGGAATTCGAGCATCT
TACCGCCATTTATTCCCATATTTGTTCTGTTTTTCTTGATTTGGGTATACATTTAAATGTTAATAAAACA
AAATGGTGGGGCAATCATTTACATTTTTAGGGATATGTAATTACTAGTTCAGGTGTATTGCCACAAGACA
AACATGTTAAGAAACTTTCCCGTTATTTACGCTCTGTTCCTGTTAATCAACCTCTGGATTACAAAATTTG
TGAAAGATTGACTGATATTCTTAACTATGTTGCTCCTTTTACGCTGTGTGGATATGCTGCTTTAATGCCT
CTGTATCATGCTATTGCTTCCCGTACGGCTTTCGTTTTCTCCTCCTTGTATAAATCCTGGTTGCTGTCTC
TTTATGAGGAGTTGTGGCCCGTTGTCCGTCAACGTGGCGTGGTGTGCTCTGTGTTTGCTGACGCAACCCC
CACTGGCTGGGGCATTGCCACCACCTGTCAACTCCTTTCTGGGACTTTCGCTTTCCCCCTCCCGATCGCC
ACGGCAGAACTCATCGCCGCCTGCCTTGCCCGCTGCTGGACAGGGGCTAGGTTGCTGGGCACTGATAATT
CCGTGGTGTTGTCGGGGAAGCTGACGTCCTTTGCAATTCGATATCAAGCTGTACCTTCTAGATGTACACA
GGTGATAGCGCTTCTAGACCAATGACTTACAAGGCAGCTGTAGATCTTAGCCACTTTTTAAAAGAAAAGG
GGGGACTGGAAGGGCTAATTCACTCCCAACGAAGACAAGATCTGCTTTTTGCTTGTACTGGGTCTCTCTG
GTTAGACCAGATCTGAGCCTGGGAGCTCTCTGGCTAACTAGGGAACCCACTGCTTAAGCCTCAATAAAGC
TTGCCTTGAGTGCTTCAAGTAGTGTGTGCCCGTCTGTTGTGTGACTCTGGTAACTAGAGATCCCTCAGAC
CCTTTTAGTCAGTGTGGAAAATCTCTAGCAGTAGTAGTTCATGTCATCTTATTATTCAGTATTTATAACT
TGCAAAGAAATGAATATCAGAGAGTGAGAGGAACTTGTTTATTGCAGCTTATAATGGTTACAAATAAAGC
AATAGCATCACAAATTTCACAAATAAAGCATTTTTTTCACTGCATTCTAGTTGTGGTTTGTCCAAACTCA
TCAATGTATCTTATCATGTCTGGCTCTAGCTATCCCGCCCCTAACTCCGCCCATCCCGCCCCTAACTCCG
CCCAGTTCCGCCCATTCTCCGCCCCATGGCTGACTAATTTTTTTT
