>Addgene plasmid #219366 | SFFV-FOXC2-Brd 463 | depositor partial sequence | sequence record 428579 | Barcode sequence
TGTACACAGGTGATAGCGCT
